>Addgene plasmid #98569 | MAP1LC3A-V1 | addgene full sequence | sequence record 194025 | Addgene NGS Result
TAGTTATTAATAGTAATCAATTACGGGGTCATTAGTTCATAGCCCATATATGGAGTTCCGCGTTACATAA
CTTACGGTAAATGGCCCGCCTGGCTGACCGCCCAACGACCCCCGCCCATTGACGTCAATAATGACGTATG
TTCCCATAGTAACGCCAATAGGGACTTTCCATTGACGTCAATGGGTGGAGTATTTACGGTAAACTGCCCA
CTTGGCAGTACATCAAGTGTATCATATGCCAAGTACGCCCCCTATTGACGTCAATGACGGTAAATGGCCC
GCCTGGCATTATGCCCAGTACATGACCTTATGGGACTTTCCTACTTGGCAGTACATCTACGTATTAGTCA
TCGCTATTACCATGGTGATGCGGTTTTGGCAGTACATCAATGGGCGTGGATAGCGGTTTGACTCACGGGG
ATTTCCAAGTCTCCACCCCATTGACGTCAATGGGAGTTTGTTTTGGCACCAAAATCAACGGGACTTTCCA
AAATGTCGTAACAACTCCGCCCCATTGACGCAAATGGGCGGTAGGCGTGTACGGTGGGAGGTCTATATAA
GCAGAGCTGGTTTAGTGAACCGTCAGATCCGCTAGCGCTACCGGACTCAGATCTCGAGCTCAAGCTTCGA
ATTCATGCCCTCAGACCGGCCTTTCAAGCAGCGGCGGAGCTTCGCCGACCGCTGTAAGGAGGTACAGCAG
ATCCGCGACCAGCACCCCAGCAAAATCCCGGTGATCATCGAGCGCTACAAGGGTGAGAAGCAGCTGCCCG
TCCTGGACAAGACCAAGTTTTTGGTCCCGGACCATGTCAACATGAGCGAGTTGGTCAAGATCATCCGGCG
CCGCCTGCAGCTGAACCCCACGCAGGCCTTCTTCCTGCTGGTGAACCAGCACAGCATGGTGAGTGTGTCC
ACGCCCATCGCGGACATCTACGAGCAGGAGAAAGACGAGGACGGCTTCCTCTATATGGTCTACGCCTCCC
AGGAAACCTTCGGCTTCTGAGGATCCGCCCCTCTCCCTCCCCCCCCCCTAACGTTACTGGCCGAAGCCGC
TTGGAATAAGGCCGGTGTGCGTTTGTCTATATGTTATTTTCCACCATATTGCCGTCTTTTGGCAATGTGA
GGGCCCGGAAACCTGGCCCTGTCTTCTTGACGAGCATTCCTAGGGGTCTTTCCCCTCTCGCCAAAGGAAT
GCAAGGTCTGTTGAATGTCGTGAAGGAAGCAGTTCCTCTGGAAGCTTCTTGAAGACAAACAACGTCTGTA
GCGACCCTTTGCAGGCAGCGGAACCCCCCACCTGGCGACAGGTGCCTCTGCGGCCAAAAGCCACGTGTAT
AAGATACACCTGCAAAGGCGGCACAACCCCAGTGCCACGTTGTGAGTTGGATAGTTGTGGAAAGAGTCAA
ATGGCTCTCCTCAAGCGTATTCAACAAGGGGCTGAAGGATGCCCAGAAGGTACCCCATTGTATGGGATCT
GATCTGGGGCCTCGGTACACATGCTTTACATGTGTTTAGTCGAGGTTAAAAAAACGTCTAGGCCCCCCGA
ACCACGGGGACGTGGTTTTCCTTTGAAAAACACGATGATAATATGGCCACAACCATGGTGAGCAAGGGCG
CCGAGCTGTTCACCGGCATCGTGCCCATCCTGATCGAGCTGAATGGCGATGTGAATGGCCACAAGTTCAG
CGTGAGCGGCGAGGGCGAGGGCGATGCCACCTACGGCAAGCTGACCCTGAAGTTCATCTGCACCACCGGC
AAGCTGCCTGTGCCCTGGCCCACCCTGGTGACCACCCTGAGCTACGGCGTGCAGTGCTTCTCACGCTACC
CCGATCACATGAAGCAGCACGACTTCTTCAAGAGCGCCATGCCTGAGGGCTACATCCAGGAGCGCACCAT
CTTCTTCGAGGATGACGGCAACTACAAGTCGCGCGCCGAGGTGAAGTTCGAGGGCGATACCCTGGTGAAT
CGCATCGAGCTGACCGGCACCGATTTCAAGGAGGATGGCAACATCCTGGGCAATAAGATGGAGTACAACT
ACAACGCCCACAATGTGTACATCATGACCGACAAGGCCAAGAATGGCATCAAGGTGAACTTCAAGATCCG
CCACAACATCGAGGATGGCAGCGTGCAGCTGGCCGACCACTACCAGCAGAATACCCCCATCGGCGATGGC
CCTGTGCTGCTGCCCGATAACCACTACCTGTCCACCCAGAGCGCCCTGTCCAAGGACCCCAACGAGAAGC
GCGATCACATGATCTACTTCGGCTTCGTGACCGCCGCCGCCATCACCCACGGCATGGATGAGCTGTACAA
GTGAGCGGCCGCGACTCTAGATCATAATCAGCCATACCACATTTGTAGAGGTTTTACTTGCTTTAAAAAA
CCTCCCACACCTCCCCCTGAACCTGAAACATAAAATGAATGCAATTGTTGTTGTTAACTTGTTTATTGCA
GCTTATAATGGTTACAAATAAAGCAATAGCATCACAAATTTCACAAATAAAGCATTTTTTTCACTGCATT
CTAGTTGTGGTTTGTCCAAACTCATCAATGTATCTTAAGGCGTAAATTGTAAGCGTTAATATTTTGTTAA
AATTCGCGTTAAATTTTTGTTAAATCAGCTCATTTTTTAACCAATAGGCCGAAATCGGCAAAATCCCTTA
TAAATCAAAAGAATAGACCGAGATAGGGT
[37 nt withheld, positions 2690-2726]
AAAGAACGTGGACTCCAACGTCAAAGG
[49 nt withheld, positions 2754-2802]
T
[91 nt withheld, positions 2804-2894]
G
[124 nt withheld, positions 2896-3019]
CAGGTGGCACTTTTCGGGGAAATGTGCGCGGAACCCCTATTTGTTTATTTTTCTAAATACATTCAAATAT
GTATCCGCTCATGAGACAATAACCCTGATAAATGCTTCAATAATATTGAAAAAGGAAGAGTCCTGAGGCG
GAAAGAACCAGCTGTGGAATGTGTGTCAGTTAGGGTGTGGAAAGTCCCCAGGCTCCCCAGCAGGCAGAAG
TATGCAAAGCATGCATCTCAATTAGTCAGCAACCAGGTGTGGAAAGTCCCCAGGCTCCCCAGCAGGCAGA
AGTATGCAAAGCATGCATCTCAATTAGTCAGCAACCATAGTCCCGCCCCTAACTCCGCCCATCCCGCCCC
TAACTCCGCCCAGTTCCGCCCATTCTCCGCCCCATGGCTGACTAATTTTTTTTATTTATGCAGAGGCCGA
GGCCGCCTCGGCCTCTGAGCTATTCCAGAAGTAGTGAGGAGGCTTTTTTGGAGGCCTAGGCTTTTGCAAA
GATCGATCAAGAGACAGGATGAGGATCGTTTCGCATGATTGAACAAGATGGATTGCACGCAGGTTCTCCG
GCCGCTTGGGTGGAGAGGCTATTCGGCTATGACTGGGCACAACAGACAATCGGCTGCTCTGATGCCGCCG
TGTTCCGGCTGTCAGCGCAGGGGCGCCCGGTTCTTTTTGTCAAGACCGACCTGTCCGGTGCCCTGAATGA
ACTGCAAGACGAGGCAGCGCGGCTATCGTGGCTGGCCACGACGGGCGTTCCTTGCGCAGCTGTGCTCGAC
GTTGTCACTGAAGCGGGAAGGGACTGGCTGCTATTGGGCGAAGTGCCGGGGCAGGATCTCCTGTCATCTC
ACCTTGCTCCTGCCGAGAAAGTATCCATCATGGCTGATGCAATGCGGCGGCTGCATACGCTTGATCCGGC
TACCTGCCCATTCGACCACCAAGCGAAACATCGCATCGAGCGAGCACGTACTCGGATGGAAGCCGGTCTT
GTCGATCAGGATGATCTGGACGAAGAGCATCAGGGGCTCGCGCCAGCCGAACTGTTCGCCAGGCTCAAGG
CGAGCATGCCCGACGGCGAGGATCTCGTCGTGACCCATGGCGATGCCTGCTTGCCGAATATCATGGTGGA
AAATGGCCGCTTTTCTGGATTCATCGACTGTGGCCGGCTGGGTGTGGCGGACCGCTATCAGGACATAGCG
TTGGCTACCCGTGATATTGCTGAAGAGCTTGGCGGCGAATGGGCTGACCGCTTCCTCGTGCTTTACGGTA
TCGCCGCTCCCGATTCGCAGCGCATCGCCTTCTATCGCCTTCTTGACGAGTTCTTCTGAGCGGGACTCTG
GGGTTCGAAATGACCGACCAAGCGACGCCCAACCTGCCATCACGAGATTTCGATTCCACCGCCGCCTTCT
ATGAAAGGTTGGGCTTCGGAATCGTTTTCCGGGACGCCGGCTGGATGATCCTCCAGCGCGGGGATCTCAT
GCTGGAGTTCTTCGCCCACCCTAGGGGGAGGCTAACTGAAACACGGAAGGAGACAATACCGGAAGGAACC
CGCGCTATGACGGCAATAAAAAGACAGAATAAAACGCACGGTGTTGGGTCGTTTGTTCATAAACGCGGGG
TTCGGTCCCAGGGCTGGCACTCTGTCGATACCCCACCGAGACCCCATTGGGGCCAATACGCCCGCGTTTC
TTCCTTTTCCCCACCCCACCCCCCAAGTTCGGGTGAAGGCCCAGGGCTCGCAGCCAACGTCGGGGCGGCA
GGCCCTGCCATAGCCTCAGGTTACTCATATATACTTTAGATTGATTTAAAACTTCATTTTTAATTTAAAA
GGATCTAGGTGAAGATCCTTTTTGATAATCTCATGACCAAAATCCCTTAACGTGAGTTTTCGTTCCACTG
AGCGTCAGACCCCGTAGAAAAGATCAAAGGATCTTCTTGAGATCCTTTTTTTCTGCGCGTAATCTGCTGC
TTGCAAACAAAAAAACCACCGCTACCAGCGGTGGTTTGTTTGCCGGATCAAGAGCTACCAACTCTTTTTC
CGAAGGTAACTGGCTTCAGCAGAGCGCAGATACCAAATACTGTTCTTCTAGTGTAGCCGTAGTTAGGCCA
CCACTTCAAGAACTCTGTAGCACCGCCTACATACCTCGCTCTGCTAATCCTGTTACCAGTGGCTGCTGCC
AGTGGCGATAAGTCGTGTCTTACCGGGTTGGACTCAAGACGATAGTTACCGGATAAGGCGCAGCGGTCGG
GCTGAACGGGGGGTTCGTGCACACAGCCCAGCTTGGAGCGAACGACCTACACCGAACTGAGATACCTACA
GCGTGAGCTATGAGAAAGCGCCACGCTTCCCGAAGGGAGAAAGGCGGACAGGTATCCGGTAAGCGGCAGG
GTCGGAACAGGAGAGCGCACGAGGGAGCTTCCAGGGGGAAACGCCTGGTATCTTTATAGTCCTGTCGGGT
TTCGCCACCTCTGACTTGAGCGTCGATTTTTGTGATGCTCGTCAGGGGGGCGGAGCCTATGGAAAAACGC
CAGCAACGCGGCCTTTTTACGGTTCCTGGCCTTTTGCTGGCCTTTTGCTCACATGTTCTTTCCTGCGTTA
TCCCCTGATTCTGTGGATAACCGTATTACCGCCATGCAT
Features (pLannotate 1.2.2; 16 found; start..end, strand, type, name):
     61..364     +  enhancer       CMV enhancer: human cytomegalovirus immediate early enhancer
    365..568     +  promoter       CMV promoter: human cytomegalovirus (CMV) immediate early promoter
    591..634     +  misc_feature   MCS (fragment): multiple cloning site
    635..997     +  CDS            LC3A: human LC3 protein; MAP1LC3A; Atg8 family member found on autophagosomes
   1008..1594    +  misc_feature   IRES2: internal ribosome entry site (IRES) of the encephalomyocarditis virus (EMCV)
   1595..2314    +  CDS            AcGFP1: Aequorea coerulescens GFP mammalian codon-optimized
   2330..2413    +  CDS            large T antigen (fragment): large T antigen from SV40 (simian virus 40)
   2436..2557    +  polyA_signal   SV40 poly(A) signal: SV40 polyadenylation signal
   2591..3019    -  rep_origin     f1 ori (sequence partly withheld): f1 bacteriophage origin of replication; arrow indicates direction of (+) strand synthesis
   3046..3150    +  promoter       AmpR promoter: bla
   3152..3509    +  promoter       SV40 promoter: SV40 enhancer and early promoter
   3544..4338    +  CDS            NeoR/KanR: aminoglycoside phosphotransferase from Tn5; aph(3')-II (or nptII); confers resistance to neomycin, kanamycin, and G418 (Geneticin®)
   4359..4511    +  CDS            ble (fragment): BLE_KLEPN - Experimental evidence at protein level: Swiss-Prot protein existence level 1. Binding protein with a strong affinity to the bleomycin family of antibiotics. Binds to CL990; an antimitotic-antibiotic compound. From Klebsiella pneumoniae.
   4570..4617    +  polyA_signal   HSV TK poly(A) signal: herpes simplex virus thymidine kinase polyadenylation signal (Cole and Stacy, 1985)
   4708..4724    -  polyA_signal   bGH poly(A) signal (fragment): bovine growth hormone polyadenylation signal
   4946..5534    +  rep_origin     ori: high-copy-number ColE1/pMB1/pBR322/pUC origin of replication
