[The description below was written by a language model from this plasmid's Addgene catalogue record and pLannotate feature annotations shown in this document.]
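Description:
MAP1LC3A-V1 is a mammalian expression plasmid built on the pIRES2-AcGFP backbone that carries the human MAP1LC3A (LC3A) coding sequence, corresponding to transcript variant 1 as the name implies. LC3A is an Atg8-family protein associated with autophagosomes. The roughly 366 bp open reading frame was inserted between the EcoRI and BamHI sites of the multiple cloning site, both of which remain intact, and no epitope tag or fusion partner is annotated on it.

Expression is driven by the human cytomegalovirus immediate-early enhancer and promoter. Downstream of LC3A lies the encephalomyocarditis virus IRES2 element followed by codon-optimized AcGFP1 and an SV40 polyadenylation signal. This produces a single bicistronic transcript from which LC3A and the green fluorescent protein are translated as separate polypeptides, so fluorescence marks transfected cells without altering LC3A itself. A second cassette places the Tn5 NeoR/KanR gene under tandem bacterial (bla) and SV40 early promoters with an HSV TK polyadenylation signal, giving kanamycin resistance in E. coli and G418 selection for stable mammalian lines. A high-copy ColE1/pUC-type origin supports bacterial propagation, and an f1 origin is also present. The short large T antigen, ble and bGH poly(A) fragments in the annotation are most likely residual backbone sequence or partial matches rather than functional parts.

The stated purpose is simply expression of this LC3A variant; the associated publication concerns LC3A silencing and aggresome clearance in choroid plexus carcinoma. The catalogue lists a total size of 5,966 bp, whereas the sequenced record annotated here is 5,648 nt, a discrepancy the record does not explain.
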