Addgene plasmid #98569: MAP1LC3A-V1
Purpose: Expresses MAP1LC3A-V1
Depositing lab: Shahenda El-Naggar. Depositing organization: Children's Cancer Hospital Egypt 57357. Publication: LC3A Silencing Hinders Aggresome Vimentin Cage Clearance in Primary Choroid Plexus Carcinoma. Nassar M, Samaha H, Ghabriel M, Yehia M, Taha H, Salem S, Shaaban K, Omar M, Ahmed N, El-Naggar S. Sci Rep. 2017 Aug 14;7(1):8022. doi: 10.1038/s41598-017-07403-5. PubMed 28808307.
Backbone
  Vector backbone: pIRES2-AcGFP
  Backbone manufacturer: Clonetech
  Backbone size w/o insert (bp): 5300
  Total vector size (bp): 5966
  Vector type: Mammalian Expression
  Selectable markers: Neomycin (select with G418)
Growth in bacteria
  Bacterial resistance: Kanamycin, 50 μg/mL
  Growth temperature: 37°C
  Growth strain: DH5alpha
  Copy number: Unknown
Gene/Insert
  Gene/Insert name: MAP1LC3A (alt name: LC3A)
  Species: H. sapiens (human)
  Insert size (bp): 366
  GenBank ID: NM_032514
  Entrez Gene: MAP1LC3A (a.k.a. ATG8E, LC3, LC3A, MAP1ALC3, MAP1BLC3)
  Promoter: CMV
  Cloning method: Restriction Enzyme; 5′ cloning site EcoRI (not destroyed); 3′ cloning site BamHI (not destroyed)
  Sequencing primers: 5′ AAAAAGAATTCATGCCCTCAGACCGGCC; 3′ AAAAAGGATCCTCAGAAGCCGAAGGTTTCC
Terms and licenses: Academic/Nonprofit Terms; Industry Terms: Not Available to Industry
How to cite: MAP1LC3A-V1 was a gift from Shahenda El-Naggar (Addgene plasmid # 98569 ; http://n2t.net/addgene:98569 ; RRID:Addgene_98569)
